Addgene plasmid #11016: EGFR D770-N771 insNPG
Purpose: Retroviral construct for expressing human EGFR with D770-N771 insNPG mutation in human cells
Depositing lab: Matthew Meyerson. Depositing organization: Dana-Farber Cancer Institute. Publication: Oncogenic Transformation by Inhibitor-Sensitive and -Resistant EGFR Mutants. Greulich H, Chen TH, Feng W, Janne PA, Alvarez JV, Zappaterra M, Bulmer SE, Frank DA, Hahn WC, Sellers WR, Meyerson M. PLoS Med. 2005 Oct 4. 2(11):e313. 10.1371/journal.pmed.0020313 PubMed 16187797.
Backbone
  Vector backbone: pBABE puro
  Backbone size w/o insert (bp): 5169
  Vector type: Mammalian Expression, Retroviral
  Selectable markers: Puromycin
  Backbone manufacturer: available at Addgene
Growth in bacteria
  Bacterial resistance: Ampicillin, 100 μg/mL
  Growth temperature: 37°C
  Growth strain: DH5alpha
  Copy number: High Copy
Gene/Insert
  Gene/Insert name: EGFR D770-N771 insNPG (alt names: epidermal growth factor receptor; ERBB)
  Species: H. sapiens (human)
  Insert size (bp): 3648
  Mutation: D770-N771 insNPG
  Entrez Gene: EGFR (a.k.a. ERBB, ERBB1, ERRP, HER1, NISBD2, NNCIS, PIG61, mENA)
  Cloning method: Restriction Enzyme; 5′ cloning site SnaBI (destroyed during cloning); 3′ cloning site SnaBI (destroyed during cloning)
  Sequencing primers: 5′ pBABE5'
Terms and licenses: Academic/Nonprofit Terms; Industry Terms: Not Available to Industry
Depositor comments: Author has deposited the sequence of the insert to Addgene. Click on "sequence" to view. Mutation made by using the following primers to PCR from plasmid 11011: 5'-GGCCAGCGTGGACAACCCCGGCAACCCCCACGT-3' and 5'-ACGTGGGGGTTGCCGGGGTTGTCCACGCTGGCC-3'
How to cite: EGFR D770-N771 insNPG was a gift from Matthew Meyerson (Addgene plasmid # 11016 ; http://n2t.net/addgene:11016 ; RRID:Addgene_11016)
