[The description below was written by a language model from this plasmid's Addgene catalogue record.]
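Description:
EGFR D770-N771 insNPG is a retroviral mammalian expression plasmid built on the pBABE puro backbone (about 5.2 kb without insert). It carries a roughly 3.6 kb human epidermal growth factor receptor (EGFR/ERBB1/HER1) coding sequence with an in-frame insertion of three residues, Asn-Pro-Gly, between D770 and N771. The insert was placed into the SnaBI site of the vector, and that site was destroyed at both junctions during cloning. According to the depositor's notes, the mutation was introduced by PCR-based mutagenesis from a related EGFR plasmid in the same collection. In bacteria the plasmid is maintained at high copy under ampicillin selection.

No feature table accompanies the record, so the regulatory elements are not itemised. pBABE-type vectors are generally Moloney murine leukaemia virus-derived. In these vectors the long terminal repeats flank a packaging signal and the cloning site, the 5′ LTR drives transcription of the inserted gene, and a separate internal promoter expresses the puromycin resistance gene. When introduced into a packaging cell line, the LTR-flanked region is packaged into replication-defective virus that integrates stably into target cells, and transduced cells can then be selected with puromycin.

The stated purpose is retroviral expression of this EGFR insertion mutant in human cells. The associated publication concerns oncogenic transformation by EGFR mutants that are sensitive or resistant to inhibitors. This suggests use in comparing the transforming activity and drug response of this variant with other EGFR alleles. The record itself does not say how this particular mutant behaves.
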