>Addgene plasmid #11016 | EGFR D770-N771 insNPG | depositor partial sequence | sequence record 6850 | Author sequence
ACTATGCGACCCTCCGGGACGGCCGGGGCAGCGCTCCTGGCGCTGCTGGCTGCGCTCTGCCCGGCGAGTC
GGGCTCTGGAGGAAAAGAAAGTTTGCCAAGGCACGAGTAACAAGCTCACGCAGTTGGGCACTTTTGAAGA
TCATTTTCTCAGCCTCCAGAGGATGTTCAATAACTGTGAGGTGGTCCTTGGGAATTTGGAAATTACCTAT
GTGCAGAGGAATTATGATCTTTCCTTCTTAAAGACCATCCAGGAGGTGGCTGGTTATGTCCTCATTGCCC
TCAACACAGTGGAGCGAATTCCTTTGGAAAACCTGCAGATCATCAGAGGAAATATGTACTACGAAAATTC
CTATGCCTTAGCAGTCTTATCTAACTATGATGCAAATAAAACCGGACTGAAGGAGCTGCCCATGAGAAAT
TTACAGGAAATCCTGCATGGCGCCGTGCGGTTCAGCAACAACCCTGCCCTGTGCAACGTGGAGAGCATCC
AGTGGCGGGACATAGTCAGCAGTGACTTTCTCAGCAACATGTCGATGGACTTCCAGAACCACCTGGGCAG
CTGCCAAAAGTGTGATCCAAGCTGTCCCAATGGGAGCTGCTGGGGTGCAGGAGAGGAGAACTGCCAGAAA
CTGACCAAAATCATCTGTGCCCAGCAGTGCTCCGGGCGCTGCCGTGGCAAGTCCCCCAGTGACTGCTGCC
ACAACCAGTGTGCTGCAGGCTGCACAGGCCCCCGGGAGAGCGACTGCCTGGTCTGCCGCAAATTCCGAGA
CGAAGCCACGTGCAAGGACACCTGCCCCCCACTCATGCTCTACAACCCCACCACGTACCAGATGGATGTG
AACCCCGAGGGCAAATACAGCTTTGGTGCCACCTGCGTGAAGAAGTGTCCCCGTAATTATGTGGTGACAG
ATCACGGCTCGTGCGTCCGAGCCTGTGGGGCCGACAGCTATGAGATGGAGGAAGACGGCGTCCGCAAGTG
TAAGAAGTGCGAAGGGCCTTGCCGCAAAGTGTGTAACGGAATAGGTATTGGTGAATTTAAAGACTCACTC
TCCATAAATGCTACGAATATTAAACACTTCAAAAACTGCACCTCCATCAGTGGCGATCTCCACATCCTGC
CGGTGGCATTTAGGGGTGACTCCTTCACACATACTCCTCCTCTGGATCCACAGGAACTGGATATTCTGAA
AACCGTAAAGGAAATCACAGGGTTTTTGCTGATTCAGGCTTGGCCTGAAAACAGGACGGACCTCCATGCC
TTTGAGAACCTAGAAATCATACGCGGCAGGACCAAGCAACATGGTCAGTTTTCTCTTGCAGTCGTCAGCC
TGAACATAACATCCTTGGGATTACGCTCCCTCAAGGAGATAAGTGATGGAGATGTGATAATTTCAGGAAA
CAAAAATTTGTGCTATGCAAATACAATAAACTGGAAAAAACTGTTTGGGACCTCCGGTCAGAAAACCAAA
ATTATAAGCAACAGAGGTGAAAACAGCTGCAAGGCCACAGGCCAGGTCTGCCATGCCTTGTGCTCCCCCG
AGGGCTGCTGGGGCCCGGAGCCCAGGGACTGCGTCTCTTGCCGGAATGTCAGCCGAGGCAGGGAATGCGT
GGACAAGTGCAACCTTCTGGAGGGTGAGCCAAGGGAGTTTGTGGAGAACTCTGAGTGCATACAGTGCCAC
CCAGAGTGCCTGCCTCAGGCCATGAACATCACCTGCACAGGACGGGGACCAGACAACTGTATCCAGTGTG
CCCACTACATTGACGGCCCCCACTGCGTCAAGACCTGCCCGGCAGGAGTCATGGGAGAAAACAACACCCT
GGTCTGGAAGTACGCAGACGCCGGCCATGTGTGCCACCTGTGCCATCCAAACTGCACCTACGGATGCACT
GGGCCAGGTCTTGAAGGCTGTCCAACGAATGGGCCTAAGATCCCGTCCATCGCCACTGGGATGGTGGGGG
CCCTCCTCTTGCTGCTGGTGGTGGCCCTGGGGATCGGCCTCTTCATGCGAAGGCGCCACATCGTTCGGAA
GCGCACGCTGCGGAGGCTGCTGCAGGAGAGGGAGCTTGTGGAGCCTCTTACACCCAGTGGAGAAGCTCCC
AACCAAGCTCTCTTGAGGATCTTGAAGGAAACTGAATTCAAAAAGATCAAAGTGCTGGGCTCCGGTGCGT
TCGGCACGGTGTATAAGGGACTCTGGATCCCAGAAGGTGAGAAAGTTAAAATTCCCGTCGCTATCAAGGA
ATTAAGAGAAGCAACATCTCCGAAAGCCAACAAGGAAATCCTCGATGAAGCCTACGTGATGGCCAGCGTG
GACAACCCCGGCAACCCCCACGTGTGCCGCCTGCTGGGCATCTGCCTCACCTCCACCGTGCAACTCATCA
CGCAGCTCATGCCCTTCGGCTGCCTCCTGGACTATGTCCGGGAACACAAAGACAATATTGGCTCCCAGTA
CCTGCTCAACTGGTGTGTGCAGATCGCAAAGGGCATGAACTACTTGGAGGACCGTCGCTTGGTGCACCGC
GACCTGGCAGCCAGGAACGTACTGGTGAAAACACCGCAGCATGTCAAGATCACAGATTTTGGGCTGGCCA
AACTGCTGGGTGCGGAAGAGAAAGAATACCATGCAGAAGGAGGCAAAGTGCCTATCAAGTGGATGGCATT
GGAATCAATTTTACACAGAATCTATACCCACCAGAGTGATGTCTGGAGCTACGGGGTGACCGTTTGGGAG
TTGATGACCTTTGGATCCAAGCCATATGACGGAATCCCTGCCAGCGAGATCTCCTCCATCCTGGAGAAAG
GAGAACGCCTCCCTCAGCCACCCATATGTACCATCGATGTCTACATGATCATGGTCAAGTGCTGGATGAT
AGACGCAGATAGTCGCCCAAAGTTCCGTGAGTTGATCATCGAATTCTCCAAAATGGCCCGAGACCCCCAG
CGCTACCTTGTCATTCAGGGGGATGAAAGAATGCATTTGCCAAGTCCTACAGACTCCAACTTCTACCGTG
CCCTGATGGATGAAGAAGACATGGACGACGTGGTGGATGCCGACGAGTACCTCATCCCACAGCAGGGCTT
CTTCAGCAGCCCCTCCACGTCACGGACTCCCCTCCTGAGCTCTCTGAGTGCAACCAGCAACAATTCCACC
GTGGCTTGCATTGATAGAAATGGGCTGCAAAGCTGTCCCATCAAGGAAGACAGCTTCTTGCAGCGATACA
GCTCAGACCCCACAGGCGCCTTGACTGAGGACAGCATAGACGACACCTTCCTCCCAGTGCCTGAATACAT
AAACCAGTCCGTTCCCAAAAGGCCCGCTGGCTCTGTGCAGAATCCTGTCTATCACAATCAGCCTCTGAAC
CCCGCGCCCAGCAGAGACCCACACTACCAGGACCCCCACAGCACTGCAGTGGGCAACCCCGAGTATCTCA
ACACTGTCCAGCCCACCTGTGTCAACAGCACATTCGACAGCCCTGCCCACTGGGCCCAGAAAGGCAGCCA
CCAAATTAGCCTGGACAACCCTGACTACCAGCAGGACTTCTTTCCCAAGGAAGCCAAGCCAAATGGCATC
TTTAAGGGCTCCACAGCTGAAAATGCAGAATACCTAAGGGTCGCGCCACAAAGCAGTGAATTTATTGGAG
CATGAGAT
