>Addgene plasmid #11016 | EGFR D770-N771 insNPG | addgene partial sequence | sequence record 17986 | 11016 with pBABE5'
TGGTGGTACATCATGCGACCCTCCGGGACGGCCGGGGCAGCGCTCCTGGCGCTGCTGGCTGCGCTCTGCC
CGGCGAGTCGGGCTCTGGAGGAAAAGAAAGTTTGCCAAGGCACGAGTAACAAGCTCACGCAGTTGGGCAC
TTTTGAAGATCATTTTCTCAGCCTCCAGAGGATGTTCAATAACTGTGAGGTGGTCCTTGGGAATTTGGAA
ATTACCTATGTGCAGAGGAATTATGATCTTTCCTTCTTAAAGACCATCCAGGAGGTGGCTGGTTATGTCC
TCATTGCCCTCAACACAGTGGAGCGAATTCCTTTGGAAAACCTGCAGATCATCAGAGGAAATATGTACTA
CGAAAATTCCTATGCCTTAGCAGTCTTATCTAACTATGATGCAAATAAAACCGGACTGAAGGAGCTGCCC
ATGAGAAATTTACAGGAAATCCTGCATGGCGCCGTGCGGTTCAGCAACAACCCTGCCCTGTGCAACGTGG
AGAGCATCCAGTGGCGGGACATAGTCAGCAGTGACTTTCTCAGCAACATGTCGATGGACTTCCAGAACCA
CCTGGGCAGCTGCCAAAAGTGTGATCCAAGCTGTCCCAATGGGAGCTGCTGGGGTGCAGGAGAGGAGAAC
TGCCAGAAACTGACCAAAATCATCTGTGCCCAGCAGTGCTCCGGGCGCTGCCGTGGCAAGTCCCCCAGTG
ACTGCT
